>Addgene plasmid #129058 | pSpdCas9-huTET1CD-T2A-mCherry(PX458)-SgmouseTSDR-6 | depositor full sequence | sequence record 247404 | pSpdCas9-huTET1CD-T2A-mCherry(PX458)-SgmouseTSDR-6 sequence 11406 bps
GAGGGCCTATTTCCCATGATTCCTTCATATTTGCATATACGATACAAGGCTGTTAGAGAGATAATTGGAA
TTAATTTGACTGTAAACACAAAGATATTAGTACAAAATACGTGACGTAGAAAGTAATAATTTCTTGGGTA
GTTTGCAGTTTTAAAATTATGTTTTAAAATGGACTATCATATGCTTACCGTAACTTGAAAGTATTTCGAT
TTCTTGGCTTTATATATCTTGTGGAAAGGACGAAACACCGTAGCCGGATAGGCCCAGGTGTTTTAGAGCT
AGAAATAGCAAGTTAAAATAAGGCTAGTCCGTTATCAACTTGAAAAAGTGGCACCGAGTCGGTGCTTTTT
TGTTTTAGAGCTAGAAATAGCAAGTTAAAATAAGGCTAGTCCGTTTTTAGCGCGTGCGCCAATTCTGCAG
ACAAATGGCTCTAGAGGTACCCGTTACATAACTTACGGTAAATGGCCCGCCTGGCTGACCGCCCAACGAC
CCCCGCCCATTGACGTCAATAGTAACGCCAATAGGGACTTTCCATTGACGTCAATGGGTGGAGTATTTAC
GGTAAACTGCCCACTTGGCAGTACATCAAGTGTATCATATGCCAAGTACGCCCCCTATTGACGTCAATGA
CGGTAAATGGCCCGCCTGGCATTGTGCCCAGTACATGACCTTATGGGACTTTCCTACTTGGCAGTACATC
TACGTATTAGTCATCGCTATTACCATGGTCGAGGTGAGCCCCACGTTCTGCTTCACTCTCCCCATCTCCC
CCCCCTCCCCACCCCCAATTTTGTATTTATTTATTTTTTAATTATTTTGTGCAGCGATGGGGGCGGGGGG
GGGGGGGGGGCGCGCGCCAGGCGGGGCGGGGCGGGGCGAGGGGCGGGGCGGGGCGAGGCGGAGAGGTGCG
GCGGCAGCCAATCAGAGCGGCGCGCTCCGAAAGTTTCCTTTTATGGCGAGGCGGCGGCGGCGGCGGCCCT
ATAAAAAGCGAAGCGCGCGGCGGGCGGGAGTCGCTGCGACGCTGCCTTCGCCCCGTGCCCCGCTCCGCCG
CCGCCTCGCGCCGCCCGCCCCGGCTCTGACTGACCGCGTTACTCCCACAGGTGAGCGGGCGGGACGGCCC
TTCTCCTCCGGGCTGTAATTAGCTGAGCAAGAGGTAAGGGTTTAAGGGATGGTTGGTTGGTGGGGTATTA
ATGTTTAATTACCTGGAGCACCTGCCTGAAATCACTTTTTTTCAGGTTGGACCGGTGCCACCATGTACCC
ATACGATGTTCCAGATTACGCTTCGCCGAAGAAAAAGCGCAAGGTCGAAGCGTCCGACAAGAAGTACAGC
ATCGGCCTGGCCATCGGCACCAACTCTGTGGGCTGGGCCGTGATCACCGACGAGTACAAGGTGCCCAGCA
AGAAATTCAAGGTGCTGGGCAACACCGACCGGCACAGCATCAAGAAGAACCTGATCGGAGCCCTGCTGTT
CGACAGCGGCGAAACAGCCGAGGCCACCCGGCTGAAGAGAACCGCCAGAAGAAGATACACCAGACGGAAG
AACCGGATCTGCTATCTGCAAGAGATCTTCAGCAACGAGATGGCCAAGGTGGACGACAGCTTCTTCCACA
GACTGGAAGAGTCCTTCCTGGTGGAAGAGGATAAGAAGCACGAGCGGCACCCCATCTTCGGCAACATCGT
GGACGAGGTGGCCTACCACGAGAAGTACCCCACCATCTACCACCTGAGAAAGAAACTGGTGGACAGCACC
GACAAGGCCGACCTGCGGCTGATCTATCTGGCCCTGGCCCACATGATCAAGTTCCGGGGCCACTTCCTGA
TCGAGGGCGACCTGAACCCCGACAACAGCGACGTGGACAAGCTGTTCATCCAGCTGGTGCAGACCTACAA
CCAGCTGTTCGAGGAAAACCCCATCAACGCCAGCGGCGTGGACGCCAAGGCCATCCTGTCTGCCAGACTG
AGCAAGAGCAGACGGCTGGAAAATCTGATCGCCCAGCTGCCCGGCGAGAAGAAGAATGGCCTGTTCGGCA
ACCTGATTGCCCTGAGCCTGGGCCTGACCCCCAACTTCAAGAGCAACTTCGACCTGGCCGAGGATGCCAA
ACTGCAGCTGAGCAAGGACACCTACGACGACGACCTGGACAACCTGCTGGCCCAGATCGGCGACCAGTAC
GCCGACCTGTTTCTGGCCGCCAAGAACCTGTCCGACGCCATCCTGCTGAGCGACATCCTGAGAGTGAACA
CCGAGATCACCAAGGCCCCCCTGAGCGCCTCTATGATCAAGAGATACGACGAGCACCACCAGGACCTGAC
CCTGCTGAAAGCTCTCGTGCGGCAGCAGCTGCCTGAGAAGTACAAAGAGATTTTCTTCGACCAGAGCAAG
AACGGCTACGCCGGCTACATTGACGGCGGAGCCAGCCAGGAAGAGTTCTACAAGTTCATCAAGCCCATCC
TGGAAAAGATGGACGGCACCGAGGAACTGCTCGTGAAGCTGAACAGAGAGGACCTGCTGCGGAAGCAGCG
GACCTTCGACAACGGCAGCATCCCCCACCAGATCCACCTGGGAGAGCTGCACGCCATTCTGCGGCGGCAG
GAAGATTTTTACCCATTCCTGAAGGACAACCGGGAAAAGATCGAGAAGATCCTGACCTTCCGCATCCCCT
ACTACGTGGGCCCTCTGGCCAGGGGAAACAGCAGATTCGCCTGGATGACCAGAAAGAGCGAGGAAACCAT
CACCCCCTGGAACTTCGAGGAAGTGGTGGACAAGGGCGCTTCCGCCCAGAGCTTCATCGAGCGGATGACC
AACTTCGATAAGAACCTGCCCAACGAGAAGGTGCTGCCCAAGCACAGCCTGCTGTACGAGTACTTCACCG
TGTATAACGAGCTGACCAAAGTGAAATACGTGACCGAGGGAATGAGAAAGCCCGCCTTCCTGAGCGGCGA
GCAGAAAAAGGCCATCGTGGACCTGCTGTTCAAGACCAACCGGAAAGTGACCGTGAAGCAGCTGAAAGAG
GACTACTTCAAGAAAATCGAGTGCTTCGACTCCGTGGAAATCTCCGGCGTGGAAGATCGGTTCAACGCCT
CCCTGGGCACATACCACGATCTGCTGAAAATTATCAAGGACAAGGACTTCCTGGACAATGAGGAAAACGA
GGACATTCTGGAAGATATCGTGCTGACCCTGACACTGTTTGAGGACAGAGAGATGATCGAGGAACGGCTG
AAAACCTATGCCCACCTGTTCGACGACAAAGTGATGAAGCAGCTGAAGCGGCGGAGATACACCGGCTGGG
GCAGGCTGAGCCGGAAGCTGATCAACGGCATCCGGGACAAGCAGTCCGGCAAGACAATCCTGGATTTCCT
GAAGTCCGACGGCTTCGCCAACAGAAACTTCATGCAGCTGATCCACGACGACAGCCTGACCTTTAAAGAG
GACATCCAGAAAGCCCAGGTGTCCGGCCAGGGCGATAGCCTGCACGAGCACATTGCCAATCTGGCCGGCA
GCCCCGCCATTAAGAAGGGCATCCTGCAGACAGTGAAGGTGGTGGACGAGCTCGTGAAAGTGATGGGCCG
GCACAAGCCCGAGAACATCGTGATCGAAATGGCCAGAGAGAACCAGACCACCCAGAAGGGACAGAAGAAC
AGCCGCGAGAGAATGAAGCGGATCGAAGAGGGCATCAAAGAGCTGGGCAGCCAGATCCTGAAAGAACACC
CCGTGGAAAACACCCAGCTGCAGAACGAGAAGCTGTACCTGTACTACCTGCAGAATGGGCGGGATATGTA
CGTGGACCAGGAACTGGACATCAACCGGCTGTCCGACTACGATGTGGACGCCATCGTGCCTCAGAGCTTT
CTGAAGGACGACTCCATCGACAACAAGGTGCTGACCAGAAGCGACAAGAACCGGGGCAAGAGCGACAACG
TGCCCTCCGAAGAGGTCGTGAAGAAGATGAAGAACTACTGGCGGCAGCTGCTGAACGCCAAGCTGATTAC
CCAGAGAAAGTTCGACAATCTGACCAAGGCCGAGAGAGGCGGCCTGAGCGAACTGGATAAGGCCGGCTTC
ATCAAGAGACAGCTGGTGGAAACCCGGCAGATCACAAAGCACGTGGCACAGATCCTGGACTCCCGGATGA
ACACTAAGTACGACGAGAATGACAAGCTGATCCGGGAAGTGAAAGTGATCACCCTGAAGTCCAAGCTGGT
GTCCGATTTCCGGAAGGATTTCCAGTTTTACAAAGTGCGCGAGATCAACAACTACCACCACGCCCACGAC
GCCTACCTGAACGCCGTCGTGGGAACCGCCCTGATCAAAAAGTACCCTAAGCTGGAAAGCGAGTTCGTGT
ACGGCGACTACAAGGTGTACGACGTGCGGAAGATGATCGCCAAGAGCGAGCAGGAAATCGGCAAGGCTAC
CGCCAAGTACTTCTTCTACAGCAACATCATGAACTTTTTCAAGACCGAGATTACCCTGGCCAACGGCGAG
ATCCGGAAGCGGCCTCTGATCGAGACAAACGGCGAAACCGGGGAGATCGTGTGGGATAAGGGCCGGGATT
TTGCCACCGTGCGGAAAGTGCTGAGCATGCCCCAAGTGAATATCGTGAAAAAGACCGAGGTGCAGACAGG
CGGCTTCAGCAAAGAGTCTATCCTGCCCAAGAGGAACAGCGATAAGCTGATCGCCAGAAAGAAGGACTGG
GACCCTAAGAAGTACGGCGGCTTCGACAGCCCCACCGTGGCCTATTCTGTGCTGGTGGTGGCCAAAGTGG
AAAAGGGCAAGTCCAAGAAACTGAAGAGTGTGAAAGAGCTGCTGGGGATCACCATCATGGAAAGAAGCAG
CTTCGAGAAGAATCCCATCGACTTTCTGGAAGCCAAGGGCTACAAAGAAGTGAAAAAGGACCTGATCATC
AAGCTGCCTAAGTACTCCCTGTTCGAGCTGGAAAACGGCCGGAAGAGAATGCTGGCCTCTGCCGGCGAAC
TGCAGAAGGGAAACGAACTGGCCCTGCCCTCCAAATATGTGAACTTCCTGTACCTGGCCAGCCACTATGA
GAAGCTGAAGGGCTCCCCCGAGGATAATGAGCAGAAACAGCTGTTTGTGGAACAGCACAAGCACTACCTG
GACGAGATCATCGAGCAGATCAGCGAGTTCTCCAAGAGAGTGATCCTGGCCGACGCTAATCTGGACAAAG
TGCTGTCCGCCTACAACAAGCACCGGGATAAGCCCATCAGAGAGCAGGCCGAGAATATCATCCACCTGTT
TACCCTGACCAATCTGGGAGCCCCTGCCGCCTTCAAGTACTTTGACACCACCATCGACCGGAAGAGGTAC
ACCAGCACCAAAGAGGTGCTGGACGCCACCCTGATCCACCAGAGCATCACCGGCCTGTACGAGACACGGA
TCGACCTGTCTCAGCTGGGAGGCGACAAAAGGCCGGCGGCCACGAAAAAGGCCGGCCAGGGAGGAGGATC
CCTGCCCACCTGCAGCTGTCTTGATCGAGTTATACAAAAAGACAAAGGCCCATATTATACACACCTTGGG
GCAGGACCAAGTGTTGCTGCTGTCAGGGAAATCATGGAGAATAGGTATGGTCAAAAAGGAAACGCAATAA
GGATAGAAATAGTAGTGTACACCGGTAAAGAAGGGAAAAGCTCTCATGGGTGTCCAATTGCTAAGTGGGT
TTTAAGAAGAAGCAGTGATGAAGAAAAAGTTCTTTGTTTGGTCCGGCAGCGTACAGGCCACCACTGTCCA
ACTGCTGTGATGGTGGTGCTCATCATGGTGTGGGATGGCATCCCTCTTCCAATGGCCGACCGGCTATACA
CAGAGCTCACAGAGAATCTAAAGTCATACAATGGGCACCCTACCGACAGAAGATGCACCCTCAATGAAAA
TCGTACCTGTACATGTCAAGGAATTGATCCAGAGACTTGTGGAGCTTCATTCTCTTTTGGCTGTTCATGG
AGTATGTACTTTAATGGCTGTAAGTTTGGTAGAAGCCCAAGCCCCAGAAGATTTAGAATTGATCCAAGCT
CTCCCTTACATGAAAAAAACCTTGAAGATAACTTACAGAGTTTGGCTACACGATTAGCTCCAATTTATAA
GCAGTATGCTCCAGTAGCTTACCAAAATCAGGTGGAATATGAAAATGTTGCCCGAGAATGTCGGCTTGGC
AGCAAGGAAGGTCGACCCTTCTCTGGGGTCACTGCTTGCCTGGACTTCTGTGCTCATCCCCACAGGGACA
TTCACAACATGAATAATGGAAGCACTGTGGTTTGTACCTTAACTCGAGAAGATAACCGCTCTTTGGGTGT
TATTCCTCAAGATGAGCAGCTCCATGTGCTACCTCTTTATAAGCTTTCAGACACAGATGAGTTTGGCTCC
AAGGAAGGAATGGAAGCCAAGATCAAATCTGGGGCCATCGAGGTCCTGGCACCCCGCCGCAAAAAAAGAA
CGTGTTTCACTCAGCCTGTTCCCCGTTCTGGAAAGAAGAGGGCTGCGATGATGACAGAGGTTCTTGCACA
TAAGATAAGGGCAGTGGAAAAGAAACCTATTCCCCGAATCAAGCGGAAGAATAACTCAACAACAACAAAC
AACAGTAAGCCTTCGTCACTGCCAACCTTAGGGAGTAACACTGAGACCGTGCAACCTGAAGTAAAAAGTG
AAACCGAACCCCATTTTATCTTAAAAAGTTCAGACAACACTAAAACTTATTCGCTGATGCCATCCGCTCC
TCACCCAGTGAAAGAGGCATCTCCAGGCTTCTCCTGGTCCCCGAAGACTGCTTCAGCCACACCAGCTCCA
CTGAAGAATGACGCAACAGCCTCATGCGGGTTTTCAGAAAGAAGCAGCACTCCCCACTGTACGATGCCTT
CGGGAAGACTCAGTGGTGCCAATGCTGCAGCTGCTGATGGCCCTGGCATTTCACAGCTTGGCGAAGTGGC
TCCTCTCCCCACCCTGTCTGCTCCTGTGATGGAGCCCCTCATTAATTCTGAGCCTTCCACTGGTGTGACT
GAGCCGCTAACGCCTCATCAGCCAAACCACCAGCCCTCCTTCCTCACCTCTCCTCAAGACCTTGCCTCTT
CTCCAATGGAAGAAGATGAGCAGCATTCTGAAGCAGATGAGCCTCCATCAGACGAACCCCTATCTGATGA
CCCCCTGTCACCTGCTGAGGAGAAATTGCCCCACATTGATGAGTATTGGTCAGACAGTGAGCACATCTTT
TTGGATGCAAATATTGGTGGGGTGGCCATCGCACCTGCTCACGGCTCGGTTTTGATTGAGTGTGCCCGGC
GAGAGCTGCACGCTACCACTCCTGTTGAGCACCCCAACCGTAATCATCCAACCCGCCTCTCCCTTGTCTT
TTACCAGCACAAAAACCTAAATAAGCCCCAACATGGTTTTGAACTAAACAAGATTAAGTTTGAGGCTAAA
GAAGCTAAGAATAAGAAAATGAAGGCCTCAGAGCAAAAAGACCAGGCAGCTAATGAAGGTCCAGAACAGT
CCTCTGAAGTAAATGAATTGAACCAAATTCCTTCTCATAAAGCATTAACATTAACCCATGACAATGTTGT
CACCGTGTCCCCTTATGCTCTCACACACGTTGCGGGGCCCTATAACCATTGGGTCATGGCCGGCCAGGCA
AAAAAGAAAAAGGAATTCGGCAGTGGAGAGGGCAGAGGAAGTCTGCTAACATGCGGTGACGTCGAGGAGA
ATCCTGGCCCAGTGAGCAAGGGCGAGGAGGATAACATGGCCATCATCAAGGAGTTCATGCGCTTCAAGGT
GCACATGGAGGGCTCCGTGAACGGCCACGAGTTCGAGATCGAGGGCGAGGGCGAGGGCCGCCCCTACGAG
GGCACCCAGACCGCCAAGCTGAAGGTGACCAAGGGTGGCCCCCTGCCCTTCGCCTGGGACATCCTGTCCC
CTCAGTTCATGTACGGCTCCAAGGCCTACGTGAAGCACCCCGCCGACATCCCCGACTACTTGAAGCTGTC
CTTCCCCGAGGGCTTCAAGTGGGAGCGCGTGATGAACTTCGAGGACGGCGGCGTGGTGACCGTGACCCAG
GACTCCTCCCTGCAGGACGGCGAGTTCATCTACAAGGTGAAGCTGCGCGGCACCAACTTCCCCTCCGACG
GCCCCGTAATGCAGAAGAAAACCATGGGCTGGGAGGCCTCCTCCGAGCGGATGTACCCCGAGGACGGCGC
CCTGAAGGGCGAGATCAAGCAGAGGCTGAAGCTGAAGGACGGCGGCCACTACGACGCTGAGGTCAAGACC
ACCTACAAGGCCAAGAAGCCCGTGCAGCTGCCCGGCGCCTACAACGTCAACATCAAGTTGGACATCACCT
CCCACAACGAGGACTACACCATCGTGGAACAGTACGAACGCGCCGAGGGCCGCCACTCCACCGGCGGCAT
GGACGAGCTGTACAAGTAAGAATTCTAACTAGAGCTCGCTGATCAGCCTCGACTGTGCCTTCTAGTTGCC
AGCCATCTGTTGTTTGCCCCTCCCCCGTGCCTTCCTTGACCCTGGAAGGTGCCACTCCCACTGTCCTTTC
CTAATAAAATGAGGAAATTGCATCGCATTGTCTGAGTAGGTGTCATTCTATTCTGGGGGGTGGGGTGGGG
CAGGACAGCAAGGGGGAGGATTGGGAAGAGAATAGCAGGCATGCTGGGGAGCGGCCGCAGGAACCCCTAG
TGATGGAGTTGGCCACTCCCTCTCTGCGCGCTCGCTCGCTCACTGAGGCCGGGCGACCAAAGGTCGCCCG
ACGCCCGGGCTTTGCCCGGGCGGCCTCAGTGAGCGAGCGAGCGCGCAGCTGCCTGCAGGGGCGCCTGATG
CGGTATTTTCTCCTTACGCATCTGTGCGGTATTTCACACCGCATA
[142 nt withheld, positions 8866-9007]
C
[141 nt withheld, positions 9009-9149]
CCTTTGACGTTGGAGTCCACGTTCTTT
[37 nt withheld, positions 9177-9213]
ACCCTATCTCGGGCTATTCTTTTGATTTATAAGGGATTTTGCCGATTTCGGCCTATTGGTTAAAAAATGA
GCTGATTTAACAAAAATTTAACGCGAATTTTAACAAAATATTAACGTTTACAATTTTATGGTGCACTCTC
AGTACAATCTGCTCTGATGCCGCATAGTTAAGCCAGCCCCGACACCCGCCAACACCCGCTGACGCGCCCT
GACGGGCTTGTCTGCTCCCGGCATCCGCTTACAGACAAGCTGTGACCGTCTCCGGGAGCTGCATGTGTCA
GAGGTTTTCACCGTCATCACCGAAACGCGCGAGACGAAAGGGCCTCGTGATACGCCTATTTTTATAGGTT
AATGTCATGATAATAATGGTTTCTTAGACGTCAGGTGGCACTTTTCGGGGAAATGTGCGCGGAACCCCTA
TTTGTTTATTTTTCTAAATACATTCAAATATGTATCCGCTCATGAGACAATAACCCTGATAAATGCTTCA
ATAATATTGAAAAAGGAAGAGTATGAGTATTCAACATTTCCGTGTCGCCCTTATTCCCTTTTTTGCGGCA
TTTTGCCTTCCTGTTTTTGCTCACCCAGAAACGCTGGTGAAAGTAAAAGATGCTGAAGATCAGTTGGGTG
CACGAGTGGGTTACATCGAACTGGATCTCAACAGCGGTAAGATCCTTGAGAGTTTTCGCCCCGAAGAACG
TTTTCCAATGATGAGCACTTTTAAAGTTCTGCTATGTGGCGCGGTATTATCCCGTATTGACGCCGGGCAA
GAGCAACTCGGTCGCCGCATACACTATTCTCAGAATGACTTGGTTGAGTACTCACCAGTCACAGAAAAGC
ATCTTACGGATGGCATGACAGTAAGAGAATTATGCAGTGCTGCCATAACCATGAGTGATAACACTGCGGC
CAACTTACTTCTGACAACGATCGGAGGACCGAAGGAGCTAACCGCTTTTTTGCACAACATGGGGGATCAT
GTAACTCGCCTTGATCGTTGGGAACCGGAGCTGAATGAAGCCATACCAAACGACGAGCGTGACACCACGA
TGCCTGTAGCAATGGCAACAACGTTGCGCAAACTATTAACTGGCGAACTACTTACTCTAGCTTCCCGGCA
ACAATTAATAGACTGGATGGAGGCGGATAAAGTTGCAGGACCACTTCTGCGCTCGGCCCTTCCGGCTGGC
TGGTTTATTGCTGATAAATCTGGAGCCGGTGAGCGTGGAAGCCGCGGTATCATTGCAGCACTGGGGCCAG
ATGGTAAGCCCTCCCGTATCGTAGTTATCTACACGACGGGGAGTCAGGCAACTATGGATGAACGAAATAG
ACAGATCGCTGAGATAGGTGCCTCACTGATTAAGCATTGGTAACTGTCAGACCAAGTTTACTCATATATA
CTTTAGATTGATTTAAAACTTCATTTTTAATTTAAAAGGATCTAGGTGAAGATCCTTTTTGATAATCTCA
TGACCAAAATCCCTTAACGTGAGTTTTCGTTCCACTGAGCGTCAGACCCCGTAGAAAAGATCAAAGGATC
TTCTTGAGATCCTTTTTTTCTGCGCGTAATCTGCTGCTTGCAAACAAAAAAACCACCGCTACCAGCGGTG
GTTTGTTTGCCGGATCAAGAGCTACCAACTCTTTTTCCGAAGGTAACTGGCTTCAGCAGAGCGCAGATAC
CAAATACTGTCCTTCTAGTGTAGCCGTAGTTAGGCCACCACTTCAAGAACTCTGTAGCACCGCCTACATA
CCTCGCTCTGCTAATCCTGTTACCAGTGGCTGCTGCCAGTGGCGATAAGTCGTGTCTTACCGGGTTGGAC
TCAAGACGATAGTTACCGGATAAGGCGCAGCGGTCGGGCTGAACGGGGGGTTCGTGCACACAGCCCAGCT
TGGAGCGAACGACCTACACCGAACTGAGATACCTACAGCGTGAGCTATGAGAAAGCGCCACGCTTCCCGA
AGGGAGAAAGGCGGACAGGTATCCGGTAAGCGGCAGGGTCGGAACAGGAGAGCGCACGAGGGAGCTTCCA
GGGGGAAACGCCTGGTATCTTTATAGTCCTGTCGGGTTTCGCCACCTCTGACTTGAGCGTCGATTTTTGT
GATGCTCGTCAGGGGGGCGGAGCCTATGGAAAAACGCCAGCAACGCGGCCTTTTTACGGTTCCTGGCCTT
TTGCTGGCCTTTTGCTCACATGT
Features (pLannotate 1.2.2; 21 found; start..end, strand, type, name):
      1..241     +  promoter       U6 promoter: RNA polymerase III promoter for human U6 snRNA
    270..345     +  misc_RNA       gRNA scaffold: guide RNA scaffold for the Streptococcus pyogenes CRISPR/Cas9 system
    352..395     +  misc_RNA       gRNA scaffold (fragment): guide RNA scaffold for the Streptococcus pyogenes CRISPR/Cas9 system
    442..727     +  enhancer       CMV enhancer: human cytomegalovirus immediate early enhancer; contains an 18-bp deletion relative to the standard CMV enhancer
    729..1006    +  promoter       chicken β-actin promoter: No description available
   1007..1235    +  intron         hybrid intron: hybrid between chicken β-actin (CBA) and minute virus of mice (MMV) introns (Gray et al., 2011)
   1256..1283    +  CDS            3xHA (fragment): three tandem HA epitope tags
   1316..5416    +  CDS            Cas9: Cas9 (Csn1) endonuclease from the Streptococcus pyogenes Type II CRISPR/Cas system generates RNA-guided double strand breaks in DNA
   5417..5450    +  CDS            nucleoplasmin NLS (fragment): bipartite nuclear localization signal from nucleoplasmin
   5462..7615    +  CDS            TET1 (fragment): TET1_HUMAN - Also known as CXXC6, KIAA1676, LCX. Experimental evidence at protein level: Swiss-Prot protein existence level 1. Dioxygenase that catalyzes the conversion of the modified genomic base 5-methylcytosine (5mC) into 5-hydroxymethylcytosine (5hmC) and plays a key role in active DNA demethylation. Also mediates subsequent conversion of 5hmC into 5-formylcytosine (5fC), and conversion of 5fC to 5-carboxylcytosine (5caC). Conversion of 5mC into 5hmC, 5fC and 5caC probably constitutes the first step in cytosine demethylation. Methylation at the C5 position of cytosine bases is an epigenet
   7618..7642    +  CDS            nucleoplasmin NLS (fragment): bipartite nuclear localization signal from nucleoplasmin
   7712..8418    +  CDS            mCherry (fragment): monomeric derivative of DsRed fluorescent protein (Shaner et al., 2004) mammalian codon-optimized
   8453..8564    +  polyA_signal   bGH poly(A) signal: bovine growth hormone polyadenylation signal
   8669..8809    +  repeat_region  AAV2 ITR: inverted terminal repeat of adeno-associated virus serotype 2 inverted
   8814..8865    -  misc_feature   bom (fragment): basis of mobility region from pBR322
   8884..9264    +  rep_origin     M13 ori (sequence partly withheld): M13 bacteriophage origin of replication; arrow indicates direction of (+) strand synthesis
   9340..9389    -  misc_feature   bom (fragment): basis of mobility region from pBR322
   9491..9526    -  CDS            rop (fragment): Rop protein, which maintains plasmids at low copy number; rop
   9621..9725    +  promoter       AmpR promoter: bla
   9726..10586   +  CDS            AmpR: β-lactamase; bla; confers resistance to ampicillin, carbenicillin, and related antibiotics
  10757..11345   +  rep_origin     ori: high-copy-number ColE1/pMB1/pBR322/pUC origin of replication
