>Addgene plasmid #129058 | pSpdCas9-huTET1CD-T2A-mCherry(PX458)-SgmouseTSDR-6 | addgene full sequence | sequence record 256276 | Addgene Partial NGS Result
GCAGCCAATCAGAGCGGCGCGCTCCGAAAGTTTCCTTTTATGGCGAGGCGGCGGCGGCGGCGGCCCTATA
AAAAGCGAAGCGCGCGGCGGGCGGGAGTCGCTGCGCGCTGCCTTCGCCCCGTGCCCCGCTCCGCCGCCGC
CTCGCGCCGCCCGCCCCGGCTCTGACTGACCGCGTTACTCCCACAGGTGAGCGGGCGGGACGGCCCTTCT
CCTCCGGGCTGTAATTAGCTGAGCAAGAGGTAAGGGTTTAAGGGATGGTTGGTTGGTGGGGTATTAATGT
TTAATTACCTGGAGCACCTGCCTGAAATCACTTTTTTTCAGGTTGGACCGGTGCCACCATGTACCCATAC
GATGTTCCAGATTACGCTTCGCCGAAGAAAAAGCGCAAGGTCGAAGCGTCCGACAAGAAGTACAGCATCG
GCCTGGCCATCGGCACCAACTCTGTGGGCTGGGCCGTGATCACCGACGAGTACAAGGTGCCCAGCAAGAA
ATTCAAGGTGCTGGGCAACACCGACCGGCACAGCATCAAGAAGAACCTGATCGGAGCCCTGCTGTTCGAC
AGCGGCGAAACAGCCGAGGCCACCCGGCTGAAGAGAACCGCCAGAAGAAGATACACCAGACGGAAGAACC
GGATCTGCTATCTGCAAGAGATCTTCAGCAACGAGATGGCCAAGGTGGACGACAGCTTCTTCCACAGACT
GGAAGAGTCCTTCCTGGTGGAAGAGGATAAGAAGCACGAGCGGCACCCCATCTTCGGCAACATCGTGGAC
GAGGTGGCCTACCACGAGAAGTACCCCACCATCTACCACCTGAGAAAGAAACTGGTGGACAGCACCGACA
AGGCCGACCTGCGGCTGATCTATCTGGCCCTGGCCCACATGATCAAGTTCCGGGGCCACTTCCTGATCGA
GGGCGACCTGAACCCCGACAACAGCGACGTGGACAAGCTGTTCATCCAGCTGGTGCAGACCTACAACCAG
CTGTTCGAGGAAAACCCCATCAACGCCAGCGGCGTGGACGCCAAGGCCATCCTGTCTGCCAGACTGAGCA
AGAGCAGACGGCTGGAAAATCTGATCGCCCAGCTGCCCGGCGAGAAGAAGAATGGCCTGTTCGGCAACCT
GATTGCCCTGAGCCTGGGCCTGACCCCCAACTTCAAGAGCAACTTCGACCTGGCCGAGGATGCCAAACTG
CAGCTGAGCAAGGACACCTACGACGACGACCTGGACAACCTGCTGGCCCAGATCGGCGACCAGTACGCCG
ACCTGTTTCTGGCCGCCAAGAACCTGTCCGACGCCATCCTGCTGAGCGACATCCTGAGAGTGAACACCGA
GATCACCAAGGCCCCCCTGAGCGCCTCTATGATCAAGAGATACGACGAGCACCACCAGGACCTGACCCTG
CTGAAAGCTCTCGTGCGGCAGCAGCTGCCTGAGAAGTACAAAGAGATTTTCTTCGACCAGAGCAAGAACG
GCTACGCCGGCTACATTGACGGCGGAGCCAGCCAGGAAGAGTTCTACAAGTTCATCAAGCCCATCCTGGA
AAAGATGGACGGCACCGAGGAACTGCTCGTGAAGCTGAACAGAGAGGACCTGCTGCGGAAGCAGCGGACC
TTCGACAACGGCAGCATCCCCCACCAGATCCACCTGGGAGAGCTGCACGCCATTCTGCGGCGGCAGGAAG
ATTTTTACCCATTCCTGAAGGACAACCGGGAAAAGATCGAGAAGATCCTGACCTTCCGCATCCCCTACTA
CGTGGGCCCTCTGGCCAGGGGAAACAGCAGATTCGCCTGGATGACCAGAAAGAGCGAGGAAACCATCACC
CCCTGGAACTTCGAGGAAGTGGTGGACAAGGGCGCTTCCGCCCAGAGCTTCATCGAGCGGATGACCAACT
TCGATAAGAACCTGCCCAACGAGAAGGTGCTGCCCAAGCACAGCCTGCTGTACGAGTACTTCACCGTGTA
TAACGAGCTGACCAAAGTGAAATACGTGACCGAGGGAATGAGAAAGCCCGCCTTCCTGAGCGGCGAGCAG
AAAAAGGCCATCGTGGACCTGCTGTTCAAGACCAACCGGAAAGTGACCGTGAAGCAGCTGAAAGAGGACT
ACTTCAAGAAAATCGAGTGCTTCGACTCCGTGGAAATCTCCGGCGTGGAAGATCGGTTCAACGCCTCCCT
GGGCACATACCACGATCTGCTGAAAATTATCAAGGACAAGGACTTCCTGGACAATGAGGAAAACGAGGAC
ATTCTGGAAGATATCGTGCTGACCCTGACACTGTTTGAGGACAGAGAGATGATCGAGGAACGGCTGAAAA
CCTATGCCCACCTGTTCGACGACAAAGTGATGAAGCAGCTGAAGCGGCGGAGATACACCGGCTGGGGCAG
GCTGAGCCGGAAGCTGATCAACGGCATCCGGGACAAGCAGTCCGGCAAGACAATCCTGGATTTCCTGAAG
TCCGACGGCTTCGCCAACAGAAACTTCATGCAGCTGATCCACGACGACAGCCTGACCTTTAAAGAGGACA
TCCAGAAAGCCCAGGTGTCCGGCCAGGGCGATAGCCTGCACGAGCACATTGCCAATCTGGCCGGCAGCCC
CGCCATTAAGAAGGGCATCCTGCAGACAGTGAAGGTGGTGGACGAGCTCGTGAAAGTGATGGGCCGGCAC
AAGCCCGAGAACATCGTGATCGAAATGGCCAGAGAGAACCAGACCACCCAGAAGGGACAGAAGAACAGCC
GCGAGAGAATGAAGCGGATCGAAGAGGGCATCAAAGAGCTGGGCAGCCAGATCCTGAAAGAACACCCCGT
GGAAAACACCCAGCTGCAGAACGAGAAGCTGTACCTGTACTACCTGCAGAATGGGCGGGATATGTACGTG
GACCAGGAACTGGACATCAACCGGCTGTCCGACTACGATGTGGACGCCATCGTGCCTCAGAGCTTTCTGA
AGGACGACTCCATCGACAACAAGGTGCTGACCAGAAGCGACAAGAACCGGGGCAAGAGCGACAACGTGCC
CTCCGAAGAGGTCGTGAAGAAGATGAAGAACTACTGGCGGCAGCTGCTGAACGCCAAGCTGATTACCCAG
AGAAAGTTCGACAATCTGACCAAGGCCGAGAGAGGCGGCCTGAGCGAACTGGATAAGGCCGGCTTCATCA
AGAGACAGCTGGTGGAAACCCGGCAGATCACAAAGCACGTGGCACAGATCCTGGACTCCCGGATGAACAC
TAAGTACGACGAGAATGACAAGCTGATCCGGGAAGTGAAAGTGATCACCCTGAAGTCCAAGCTGGTGTCC
GATTTCCGGAAGGATTTCCAGTTTTACAAAGTGCGCGAGATCAACAACTACCACCACGCCCACGACGCCT
ACCTGAACGCCGTCGTGGGAACCGCCCTGATCAAAAAGTACCCTAAGCTGGAAAGCGAGTTCGTGTACGG
CGACTACAAGGTGTACGACGTGCGGAAGATGATCGCCAAGAGCGAGCAGGAAATCGGCAAGGCTACCGCC
AAGTACTTCTTCTACAGCAACATCATGAACTTTTTCAAGACCGAGATTACCCTGGCCAACGGCGAGATCC
GGAAGCGGCCTCTGATCGAGACAAACGGCGAAACCGGGGAGATCGTGTGGGATAAGGGCCGGGATTTTGC
CACCGTGCGGAAAGTGCTGAGCATGCCCCAAGTGAATATCGTGAAAAAGACCGAGGTGCAGACAGGCGGC
TTCAGCAAAGAGTCTATCCTGCCCAAGAGGAACAGCGATAAGCTGATCGCCAGAAAGAAGGACTGGGACC
CTAAGAAGTACGGCGGCTTCGACAGCCCCACCGTGGCCTATTCTGTGCTGGTGGTGGCCAAAGTGGAAAA
GGGCAAGTCCAAGAAACTGAAGAGTGTGAAAGAGCTGCTGGGGATCACCATCATGGAAAGAAGCAGCTTC
GAGAAGAATCCCATCGACTTTCTGGAAGCCAAGGGCTACAAAGAAGTGAAAAAGGACCTGATCATCAAGC
TGCCTAAGTACTCCCTGTTCGAGCTGGAAAACGGCCGGAAGAGAATGCTGGCCTCTGCCGGCGAACTGCA
GAAGGGAAACGAACTGGCCCTGCCCTCCAAATATGTGAACTTCCTGTACCTGGCCAGCCACTATGAGAAG
CTGAAGGGCTCCCCCGAGGATAATGAGCAGAAACAGCTGTTTGTGGAACAGCACAAGCACTACCTGGACG
AGATCATCGAGCAGATCAGCGAGTTCTCCAAGAGAGTGATCCTGGCCGACGCTAATCTGGACAAAGTGCT
GTCCGCCTACAACAAGCACCGGGATAAGCCCATCAGAGAGCAGGCCGAGAATATCATCCACCTGTTTACC
CTGACCAATCTGGGAGCCCCTGCCGCCTTCAAGTACTTTGACACCACCATCGACCGGAAGAGGTACACCA
GCACCAAAGAGGTGCTGGACGCCACCCTGATCCACCAGAGCATCACCGGCCTGTACGAGACACGGATCGA
CCTGTCTCAGCTGGGAGGCGACAAAAGGCCGGCGGCCACGAAAAAGGCCGGCCAGGGAGGAGGATCCCTG
CCCACCTGCAGCTGTCTTGATCGAGTTATACAAAAAGACAAAGGCCCATATTATACACACCTTGGGGCAG
GACCAAGTGTTGCTGCTGTCAGGGAAATCATGGAGAATAGGTATGGTCAAAAAGGAAACGCAATAAGGAT
AGAAATAGTAGTGTACACCGGTAAAGAAGGGAAAAGCTCTCATGGGTGTCCAATTGCTAAGTGGGTTTTA
AGAAGAAGCAGTGATGAAGAAAAAGTTCTTTGTTTGGTCCGGCAGCGTACAGGCCACCACTGTCCAACTG
CTGTGATGGTGGTGCTCATCATGGTGTGGGATGGCATCCCTCTTCCAATGGCCGACCGGCTATACACAGA
GCTCACAGAGAATCTAAAGTCATACAATGGGCACCCTACCGACAGAAGATGCACCCTCAATGAAAATCGT
ACCTGTACATGTCAAGGAATTGATCCAGAGACTTGTGGAGCTTCATTCTCTTTTGGCTGTTCATGGAGTA
TGTACTTTAATGGCTGTAAGTTTGGTAGAAGCCCAAGCCCCAGAAGATTTAGAATTGATCCAAGCTCTCC
CTTACATGAAAAAAACCTTGAAGATAACTTACAGAGTTTGGCTACACGATTAGCTCCAATTTATAAGCAG
TATGCTCCAGTAGCTTACCAAAATCAGGTGGAATATGAAAATGTTGCCCGAGAATGTCGGCTTGGCAGCA
AGGAAGGTCGACCCTTCTCTGGGGTCACTGCTTGCCTGGACTTCTGTGCTCATCCCCACAGGGACATTCA
CAACATGAATAATGGAAGCACTGTGGTTTGTACCTTAACTCGAGAAGATAACCGCTCTTTGGGTGTTATT
CCTCAAGATGAGCAGCTCCATGTGCTACCTCTTTATAAGCTTTCAGACACAGATGAGTTTGGCTCCAAGG
AAGGAATGGAAGCCAAGATCAAATCTGGGGCCATCGAGGTCCTGGCACCCCGCCGCAAAAAAAGAACGTG
TTTCACTCAGCCTGTTCCCCGTTCTGGAAAGAAGAGGGCTGCGATGATGACAGAGGTTCTTGCACATAAG
ATAAGGGCAGTGGAAAAGAAACCTATTCCCCGAATCAAGCGGAAGAATAACTCAACAACAACAAACAACA
GTAAGCCTTCGTCACTGCCAACCTTAGGGAGTAACACTGAGACCGTGCAACCTGAAGTAAAAAGTGAAAC
CGAACCCCATTTTATCTTAAAAAGTTCAGACAACACTAAAACTTATTCGCTGATGCCATCCGCTCCTCAC
CCAGTGAAAGAGGCATCTCCAGGCTTCTCCTGGTCCCCGAAGACTGCTTCAGCCACACCAGCTCCACTGA
AGAATGACGCAACAGCCTCATGCGGGTTTTCAGAAAGAAGCAGCACTCCCCACTGTACGATGCCTTCGGG
AAGACTCAGTGGTGCCAATGCTGCAGCTGCTGATGGCCCTGGCATTTCACAGCTTGGCGAAGTGGCTCCT
CTCCCCACCCTGTCTGCTCCTGTGATGGAGCCCCTCATTAATTCTGAGCCTTCCACTGGTGTGACTGAGC
CGCTAACGCCTCATCAGCCAAACCACCAGCCCTCCTTCCTCACCTCTCCTCAAGACCTTGCCTCTTCTCC
AATGGAAGAAGATGAGCAGCATTCTGAAGCAGATGAGCCTCCATCAGACGAACCCCTATCTGATGACCCC
CTGTCACCTGCTGAGGAGAAATTGCCCCACATTGATGAGTATTGGTCAGACAGTGAGCACATCTTTTTGG
ATGCAAATATTGGTGGGGTGGCCATCGCACCTGCTCACGGCTCGGTTTTGATTGAGTGTGCCCGGCGAGA
GCTGCACGCTACCACTCCTGTTGAGCACCCCAACCGTAATCATCCAACCCGCCTCTCCCTTGTCTTTTAC
CAGCACAAAAACCTAAATAAGCCCCAACATGGTTTTGAACTAAACAAGATTAAGTTTGAGGCTAAAGAAG
CTAAGAATAAGAAAATGAAGGCCTCAGAGCAAAAAGACCAGGCAGCTAATGAAGGTCCAGAACAGTCCTC
TGAAGTAAATGAATTGAACCAAATTCCTTCTCATAAAGCATTAACATTAACCCATGACAATGTTGTCACC
GTGTCCCCTTATGCTCTCACACACGTTGCGGGGCCCTATAACCATTGGGTCATGGCCGGCCAGGCAAAAA
AGAAAAAGGAATTCGGCAGTGGAGAGGGCAGAGGAAGTCTGCTAACATGCGGTGACGTCGAGGAGAATCC
TGGCCCAGTGAGCAAGGGCGAGGAGGATAACATGGCCATCATCAAGGAGTTCATGCGCTTCAAGGTGCAC
ATGGAGGGCTCCGTGAACGGCCACGAGTTCGAGATCGAGGGCGAGGGCGAGGGCCGCCCCTACGAGGGCA
CCCAGACCGCCAAGCTGAAGGTGACCAAGGGTGGCCCCCTGCCCTTCGCCTGGGACATCCTGTCCCCTCA
GTTCATGTACGGCTCCAAGGCCTACGTGAAGCACCCCGCCGACATCCCCGACTACTTGAAGCTGTCCTTC
CCCGAGGGCTTCAAGTGGGAGCGCGTGATGAACTTCGAGGACGGCGGCGTGGTGACCGTGACCCAGGACT
CCTCCCTGCAGGACGGCGAGTTCATCTACAAGGTGAAGCTGCGCGGCACCAACTTCCCCTCCGACGGCCC
CGTAATGCAGAAGAAAACCATGGGCTGGGAGGCCTCCTCCGAGCGGATGTACCCCGAGGACGGCGCCCTG
AAGGGCGAGATCAAGCAGAGGCTGAAGCTGAAGGACGGCGGCCACTACGACGCTGAGGTCAAGACCACCT
ACAAGGCCAAGAAGCCCGTGCAGCTGCCCGGCGCCTACAACGTCAACATCAAGTTGGACATCACCTCCCA
CAACGAGGACTACACCATCGTGGAACAGTACGAACGCGCCGAGGGCCGCCACTCCACCGGCGGCATGGAC
GAGCTGTACAAGTAAGAATTCTAACTAGAGCTCGCTGATCAGCCTCGACTGTGCCTTCTAGTTGCCAGCC
ATCTGTTGTTTGCCCCTCCCCCGTGCCTTCCTTGACCCTGGAAGGTGCCACTCCCACTGTCCTTTCCTAA
TAAAATGAGGAAATTGCATCGCATTGTCTGAGTAGGTGTCATTCTATTCTGGGGGGTGGGGTGGGGCAGG
ACAGCAAGGGGGAGGATTGGGAAGAGAATAGCAGGCATGCTGGGGAGCGGCCGCAGGAACCCCTAGTGAT
GGAGTTGGCCACTCCCTCTCTGCGCGCTCGCTCGCTCACTGAGGCCGGGCGACCAAAGGTCGCCCGACGC
CCGGGCTTTGCCCGGGCGGCCTCAGTGAGCGAGCGAGCGCGCAGCTGCCTGCAGGGGCGCCTGATGCGGT
ATTTTCTCCTTACGCATCTGTGCGGTATTTCACACCGCATA
[95 nt withheld, positions 7952-8046]
T
[46 nt withheld, positions 8048-8093]
C
[141 nt withheld, positions 8095-8235]
CCTTTGACGTTGGAGTCCACGTTCTTT
[37 nt withheld, positions 8263-8299]
ACTCTATCTCGGGCTATTCTTTTGATTTATAAGGGATTTTGCCGATTTCGGTCTATTGGTTAAAAAATGA
GCTGATTTAACAAAAATTTAACGCGAATTTTAACAAAATATTAACGTTTACAATTTTATGGTGCACTCTC
AGTACAATCTGCTCTGATGCCGCATAGTTAAGCCAGCCCCGACACCCGCCAACACCCGCTGACGCGCCCT
GACGGGCTTGTCTGCTCCCGGCATCCGCTTACAGACAAGCTGTGACCGTCTCCGGGAGCTGCATGTGTCA
GAGGTTTTCACCGTCATCACCGAAACGCGCGAGACGAAAGGGCCTCGTGATACGCCTATTTTTATAGGTT
AATGTCATGATAATAATGGTTTCTTAGACGTCAGGTGGCACTTTTCGGGGAAATGTGCGCGGAACCCCTA
TTTGTTTATTTTTCTAAATACATTCAAATATGTATCCGCTCATGAGACAATAACCCTGATAAATGCTTCA
ATAATATTGAAAAAGGAAGAGTATGAGTATTCAACATTTCCGTGTCGCCCTTATTCCCTTTTTTGCGGCA
TTTTGCCTTCCTGTTTTTGCTCACCCAGAAACGCTGGTGAAAGTAAAAGATGCTGAAGATCAGTTGGGTG
CACGAGTGGGTTACATCGAACTGGATCTCAACAGCGGTAAGATCCTTGAGAGTTTTCGCCCCGAAGAACG
TTTTCCAATGATGAGCACTTTTAAAGTTCTGCTATGTGGCGCGGTATTATCCCGTATTGACGCCGGGCAA
GAGCAACTCGGTCGCCGCATACACTATTCTCAGAATGACTTGGTTGAGTACTCACCAGTCACAGAAAAGC
ATCTTACGGATGGCATGACAGTAAGAGAATTATGCAGTGCTGCCATAACCATGAGTGATAACACTGCGGC
CAACTTACTTCTGACAACGATCGGAGGACCGAAGGAGCTAACCGCTTTTTTGCACAACATGGGGGATCAT
GTAACTCGCCTTGATCGTTGGGAACCGGAGCTGAATGAAGCCATACCAAACGACGAGCGTGACACCACGA
TGCCTGTAGCAATGGCAACAACGTTGCGCAAACTATTAACTGGCGAACTACTTACTCTAGCTTCCCGGCA
ACAATTAATAGACTGGATGGAGGCGGATAAAGTTGCAGGACCACTTCTGCGCTCGGCCCTTCCGGCTGGC
TGGTTTATTGCTGATAAATCTGGAGCCGGTGAGCGTGGAAGCCGCGGTATCATTGCAGCACTGGGGCCAG
ATGGTAAGCCCTCCCGTATCGTAGTTATCTACACGACGGGGAGTCAGGCAACTATGGATGAACGAAATAG
ACAGATCGCTGAGATAGGTGCCTCACTGATTAAGCATTGGTAACTGTCAGACCAAGTTTACTCATATATA
CTTTAGATTGATTTAAAACTTCATTTTTAATTTAAAAGGATCTAGGTGAAGATCCTTTTTGATAATCTCA
TGACCAAAATCCCTTAACGTGAGTTTTCGTTCCACTGAGCGTCAGACCCCGTAGAAAAGATCAAAGGATC
TTCTTGAGATCCTTTTTTTCTGCGCGTAATCTGCTGCTTGCAAACAAAAAAACCACCGCTACCAGCGGTG
GTTTGTTTGCCGGATCAAGAGCTACCAACTCTTTTTCCGAAGGTAACTGGCTTCAGCAGAGCGCAGATAC
CAAATACTGTTCTTCTAGTGTAGCCGTAGTTAGGCCACCACTTCAAGAACTCTGTAGCACCGCCTACATA
CCTCGCTCTGCTAATCCTGTTACCAGTGGCTGCTGCCAGTGGCGATAAGTCGTGTCTTACCGGGTTGGAC
TCAAGACGATAGTTACCGGATAAGGCGCAGCGGTCGGGCTGAACGGGGGGTTCGTGCACACAGCCCAGCT
TGGAGCGAACGACCTACACCGAACTGAGATACCTACAGCGTGAGCTATGAGAAAGCGCCACGCTTCCCGA
AGGGAGAAAGGCGGACAGGTATCCGGTAAGCGGCAGGGTCGGAACAGGAGAGCGCACGAGGGAGCTTCCA
GGGGGAAACGCCTGGTATCTTTATAGTCCTGTCGGGTTTCGCCACCTCTGACTTGAGCGTCGATTTTTGT
GATGCTCGTCAGGGGGGCGGAGCCTATGGAAAAACGCCAGCAACGCGGCCTTTTTACGGTTCCTGGCCTT
TTGCTGGCCTTTTGCTCACATGTGAGGGCCTATTTCCCATGATTCCTTCATATTTGCATATACGATACAA
GGCTGTTAGAGAGATAATTGGAATTAATTTGACTGTAAACACAAAGATATTAGTACAAAATACGTGACGT
AGAAAGTAATAATTTCTTGGGTAGTTTGCAGTTTTAAAATTATGTTTTAAAATGGACTATCATATGCTTA
CCGTAACTTGAAAGTATTTCGATTTCTTGGCTTTATATATCTTGTGGAAAGGACGAAACACCGTAGCCGG
ATAGGCCCAGGTGTTTTAGAGCTAGAAATAGCAAGTTAAAATAAGGCTAGTCCGTTATCAACTTGAAAAA
GTGGCACCGAGTCGGTGCTTTTTTGTTTTAGAGCTAGAAATAGCAAGTTAAAATAAGGCTAGTCCGTTTT
TAGCGCGTGCGCCAATTCTGCAGACAAATGGCTCTAGAGGTACCCGTTACATAACTTACGGTAAATGGCC
CGCCTGGCTGACCGCCCAACGACCCCCGCCCATTGACGTCAATAGTAACGCCAATAGGGACTTTCCATTG
ACGTCAATGGGTGGAGTATTTACGGTAAACTGCCCACTTGGCAGTACATCAAGTGTATCATATGCCAAGT
ACGCCCCCTATTGACGTCAATGACGGTAAATGGCCCGCCTGGCATTGTGCCCAGTACATGACCTTATGGG
ACTTTCCTACTTGGCAGTACATCTACGTATTAGTCATCGCTATTACCATGGTCGAGGTGAGCCCCACGTT
CTGCTTCACTCTCCCCATCTCCCCCCCCTCCCCACCCCCAATTTTGTATTTATTTATTTTTTAATTATTT
TGTGCAGCGATGGGGGCGGGGGGGGGG
Features (pLannotate 1.2.2; 22 found; start..end, strand, type, name):
     94..321     +  intron         hybrid intron: hybrid between chicken β-actin (CBA) and minute virus of mice (MMV) introns (Gray et al., 2011)
    342..369     +  CDS            3xHA (fragment): three tandem HA epitope tags
    402..4502    +  CDS            Cas9: Cas9 (Csn1) endonuclease from the Streptococcus pyogenes Type II CRISPR/Cas system generates RNA-guided double strand breaks in DNA
   4503..4536    +  CDS            nucleoplasmin NLS (fragment): bipartite nuclear localization signal from nucleoplasmin
   4548..6701    +  CDS            TET1 (fragment): TET1_HUMAN - Also known as CXXC6, KIAA1676, LCX. Experimental evidence at protein level: Swiss-Prot protein existence level 1. Dioxygenase that catalyzes the conversion of the modified genomic base 5-methylcytosine (5mC) into 5-hydroxymethylcytosine (5hmC) and plays a key role in active DNA demethylation. Also mediates subsequent conversion of 5hmC into 5-formylcytosine (5fC), and conversion of 5fC to 5-carboxylcytosine (5caC). Conversion of 5mC into 5hmC, 5fC and 5caC probably constitutes the first step in cytosine demethylation. Methylation at the C5 position of cytosine bases is an epigenet
   6704..6728    +  CDS            nucleoplasmin NLS (fragment): bipartite nuclear localization signal from nucleoplasmin
   6798..7504    +  CDS            mCherry (fragment): monomeric derivative of DsRed fluorescent protein (Shaner et al., 2004) mammalian codon-optimized
   7539..7650    +  polyA_signal   bGH poly(A) signal: bovine growth hormone polyadenylation signal
   7755..7895    +  repeat_region  AAV2 ITR: inverted terminal repeat of adeno-associated virus serotype 2 inverted
   7900..7951    -  misc_feature   bom (fragment): basis of mobility region from pBR322
   7970..8425    +  rep_origin     f1 ori (sequence partly withheld): f1 bacteriophage origin of replication; arrow indicates direction of (+) strand synthesis
   8426..8475    -  misc_feature   bom (fragment): basis of mobility region from pBR322
   8577..8612    -  CDS            rop (fragment): Rop protein, which maintains plasmids at low copy number; rop
   8707..8811    +  promoter       AmpR promoter: bla
   8812..9672    +  CDS            AmpR: β-lactamase; bla; confers resistance to ampicillin, carbenicillin, and related antibiotics
   9843..10431   +  rep_origin     ori: high-copy-number ColE1/pMB1/pBR322/pUC origin of replication
  10493..10733   +  promoter       U6 promoter: RNA polymerase III promoter for human U6 snRNA
  10762..10837   +  misc_RNA       gRNA scaffold: guide RNA scaffold for the Streptococcus pyogenes CRISPR/Cas9 system
  10844..10887   +  misc_RNA       gRNA scaffold (fragment): guide RNA scaffold for the Streptococcus pyogenes CRISPR/Cas9 system
  10934..11219   +  enhancer       CMV enhancer: human cytomegalovirus immediate early enhancer; contains an 18-bp deletion relative to the standard CMV enhancer
  11221..1       +  promoter       chicken β-actin promoter (fragment) (across the origin): contains a 21-bp deletion relative to the standard chicken β-actin promoter
  11336..93      +  promoter       chicken β-actin promoter (fragment) (across the origin): contains a 21-bp deletion relative to the standard chicken β-actin promoter
