[The description below was written by a language model from this plasmid's Addgene catalogue record and pLannotate feature annotations shown in this document.]
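Description:
pSpdCas9-huTET1CD-T2A-mCherry(PX458)-SgmouseTSDR-6 is a mammalian expression plasmid built on the PX458 all-in-one CRISPR backbone and repurposed for targeted DNA demethylation rather than genome cutting. It is propagated in E. coli through a high-copy ColE1/pUC-type origin with ampicillin selection (AmpR under its own bla promoter). It also carries an f1/M13 phage origin and a single AAV2 ITR left over from the parental backbone. With only one ITR annotated, the plasmid is not an AAV packaging vector.

The payload consists of two expression units. A human U6 Pol III promoter drives a single guide RNA, made up of spacer number 6 against the mouse TSDR (the Treg-specific demethylated region of Foxp3) joined to the S. pyogenes gRNA scaffold. Downstream, the CBh promoter (CMV enhancer, chicken β-actin promoter and hybrid CBA/MVM intron) drives one open reading frame ending in a bGH polyadenylation signal. This frame encodes an N-terminal HA tag and NLS, catalytically dead SpCas9 (D10A, H840A), the catalytic domain of human TET1 flanked by nucleoplasmin NLS fragments, and a T2A peptide followed by mCherry. The guide directs dCas9 to the TSDR without cleaving DNA, and the tethered TET1 dioxygenase oxidises 5-methylcytosine there to start active demethylation. T2A ribosomal skipping releases mCherry as a separate protein, so transfected cells can be identified or sorted by red fluorescence.

The catalogue's promoter field mentions EGFP, but the name and both feature tables show mCherry as the reporter. The depositor sequence (11,406 nt) and the partial NGS assembly (11,336 nt) differ slightly in length but show the same features in the same order. The construct is used to test whether demethylating the Foxp3 TSDR induces Foxp3 expression in mouse cells.
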