Addgene plasmid #129058: pSpdCas9-huTET1CD-T2A-mCherry(PX458)-SgmouseTSDR-6
Purpose: targeted DNA demethylation_mouse_TSDR, expression of dCas9-huTET1CD-T2A-mCherry and sgRNA6 targeting mouse TSDR
Depositing lab: Julia K Polansky. Depositing organization: Charite Universitaetsmedizin Berlin. Publication: Targeted De-Methylation of the FOXP3-TSDR Is Sufficient to Induce Physiological FOXP3 Expression but Not a Functional Treg Phenotype. Kressler C, Gasparoni G, Nordstrom K, Hamo D, Salhab A, Dimitropoulos C, Tierling S, Reinke P, Volk HD, Walter J, Hamann A, Polansky JK. Front Immunol. 2021 Jan 7;11:609891. doi: 10.3389/fimmu.2020.609891. eCollection 2020. PubMed 33488615.
Backbone
  Vector backbone: PX458
  Backbone manufacturer: Feng Zhang (Addgene plasmid # 48138)
  Vector type: Mammalian Expression
Growth in bacteria
  Bacterial resistance: Ampicillin, 100 μg/mL
  Growth temperature: 37°C
  Growth strain: DH5alpha
  Copy number: Unknown
Gene/Insert
  Gene/Insert name: dCas9-huTET1CD, SgRNA6 (mouseTSDR) (alt name: dCas9-huTET1CD-T2A-mCherry)
  gRNA/shRNA sequence: GTAGCCGGATAGGCCCAGGT
  Species: Synthetic
  Mutation: dCas9 (D10A;H840A)
  Promoter: CbH (for dCas9-huTET1CD-T2A-EGFP) U6 (for sgRNA)
  Tag / fusion protein: HA-Tag, NLS (N terminal on insert); T2A-mCherry (C terminal on backbone)
  Cloning method: Restriction Enzyme; 5′ cloning site Unknown (unknown if destroyed); 3′ cloning site Unknown (unknown if destroyed)
  Sequencing primers: 5′ SgRNA-cloning-site: hU6-F (GAGGGCCTATTTCCCATGATT)
Resource information
  A portion of this plasmid was derived from a plasmid made by: mCherry (BbsI removed) from Nicola Patron (Addgene plasmid # 50316); HA tag-NLS-dCas9 from Rudolf Jaenisch (Addgene plasmid # 48223); huTET1CD from Keith Joung (Addgene plasmid # 49236)
Terms and licenses: Academic/Nonprofit Terms; Industry Terms: Not Available to Industry
How to cite: pSpdCas9-huTET1CD-T2A-mCherry(PX458)-SgmouseTSDR-6 was a gift from Julia K Polansky (Addgene plasmid # 129058 ; http://n2t.net/addgene:129058 ; RRID:Addgene_129058)
